>Addgene plasmid #63330 | pFusX2-48 | depositor partial sequence | sequence record 105178 | pFusX2_GTT
AGTCTTAAGCGTCTCCCTGACCCCGGACCAAGTGGTGGCTATCGCCAGCAACAATGGCGGCAAGCAAGCG
CTCGAAACGGTGCAGCGGCTGTTGCCGGTGCTGTGCCAGGACCATGGCCTGACCCCGGACCAAGTGGTGG
CTATCGCCAGCAACGGTGGCGGCAAGCAAGCGCTCGAAACGGTGCAGCGGCTGTTGCCGGTGCTGTGCCA
GGACCATGGCCTGACCCCGGACCAAGTGGTGGCTATCGCCAGCAACGGTGGCGGCAAGCAAGCGCTCGAA
ACGGTGCAGCGGCTGTTGCCGGTGCTGTGCCAGGACCATGGCGAGACGTC
