>Addgene plasmid #63330 | pFusX2-48 | depositor partial sequence | sequence record 105179 | FusX2
CGTCTCCCTGACCCCGGACCAAGTGGTGGCTATCGAGACCGGCGCCGCTACGGGCGCGTCCCATTCGCCA
TTCAGGCTGCGCAACTGTTGGGAAGGGCGATCGGTGCGGGCTCTTCGCTATTACGCCAGCTGGCGAAAGG
GGGATGTGCTGCAAGGCGATTAAGTTGGGAACGCCAGGGTTTTCCCAGTCACGACGTTGTAAAACGACGG
CCAGTGAGCGCGCGTAATCGACTCACTATAGGGCGAATTGGGTACCGGGCCCCCCCTCGAGGTCCTCCAG
CTTTTGTTCCCTTTAGTGAGGGTTAATTGCGCGCTTGGCGTAATCATGGTCATAGCTGTTTCCTGTGTGA
AATTGTTATCCGCTCACAATTCCACACAACATACGAGCCGGAAGCATAAAGTGTAAAGCCTGGGGTGCCT
AATGAGTGAGCTAACTCACATTAATTGCGTTGCGCTCACTGCCCGCTTTCCACCGGTGGTCTCTGGCGGC
AAGCAAGCGCTCGAAACGGTGCAGCGGCTGTTGCCGGTGCTGTGCCAGGACCATGGCGAGACGTCTAGAC
CAGCCAGGACAGAAATGCCTCGACTTCGCTGCTACCCAAGGTTGCCGGGTGACGCACACCGTGGAAACGG
ATGAAGGCACGAACCCAGTGGACATAAGCCTGTTCGGTTCGTAAGCTGTAATGCAAGTAGCGTATGCGCT
CACGCAACTGGTCCAGAACCTTGACCGAACGCAGCGGTGGTAACGGCGCAGTGGCGGTTTTCATGGCTTG
TTATGACTGTTTTTTTGGGGTACAGTCTATGCCTCGGGCATCCAAGCAGCAAGCGCGTTACGCCGTGGGT
CGATGTTTGATGTTATGGAGCAGCAACGATGTTACGCAGCAGGGCAGTCGCCCTAAAACAAAGTTAAACA
TTATGAGGGAAGCGGTGATCGCCGAAGTATCGACTCAACTATCAGAGGTAGTTGGCGTCATCGAGCGCCA
TCTCGAACCGACGTTGCTGGCCGTACATTTGTACGGCTCCGCAGTGGATGGCGGCCTGAAGCCACACAGT
GATATTGATTTGCTGGTTACGGTGACCGTAAGGCTTGATGAAACAACGCGGCGAGCTTTGATCAACGACC
TTTTGGAAACTTCGGCTTCCCCTGGAGAGAGCGAGATTCTCCGCGCTGTAGAAGTCACCATTGTTGTGCA
CGACGACATCATTCCGTGGCGTTATCCAGCTAAGCGCGAACTGCAATTTGGAGAATGGCAGCGCAATGAC
ATTCTTGCAGGTATCTTCGAGCCAGCCACGATCGACATTGATCTGGCTATCTTGCTGACAAAAGCAAGAG
AACATAGCGTTGCCTTGGTAGGTCCAGCGGCGGAGGAACTCTTTGATCCGGTTCCTGAACAGGATCTATT
TGAGGCGCTAAATGAAACCTTAACGCTATGGAACTCGCCGCCCGACTGGGCTGGCGATGAGCGAAATGTA
GTGCTTACGTTGTCCCGCATTTGGTACAGCGCAGTAACCGGCAAAATCGCGCCGAAGGATGTCGCTGCCG
ACTGGGCAATGGAGCGCCTGCCGGCCCAGTATCAGCCCGTCATACTTGAAGCTAGACAGGCTTATCTTGG
ACAAGAAGAAGATCGCTTGGCCTCGCGCGCAGATCAGTTGGAAGAATTTGTCCACTACGTGAAAGGCGAG
ATCACCAAGGTAGTCGGCAAATAACCCTCGAGCCACCCATGACCAAAATCCCTTAACGTGAGTTACGCGT
CGTTCCACTGAGCGTCAGACCCCGTAGAAAAGATCAAAGGATCTTCTTGAGATCCTTTTTTTCTGCGCGT
AATCTGCTGCTTGCAAACAAAAAAACCACCGCTACCAGCGGTGGTTTGTTTGCCGGATCAAGAGCTACCA
ACTCTTTTTCCGAAGGTAACTGGCTTCAGCAGAGCGCAGATACCAAATACTGTCCTTCTAGTGTAGCCGT
AGTTAGGCCACCACTTCAAGAACTCTGTAGCACCGCCTACATACCTCGCTCTGCTAATCCTGTTACCAGT
GGCTGCTGCCAGTGGCGATAAGTCGTGTCTTACCGGGTTGGACTCAAGACGATAGTTACCGGATAAGGCG
CAGCGGTCGGGCTGAACGGGGGGTTCGTGCACACAGCCCAGCTTGGAGCGAACGACCTACACCGAACTGA
GATACCTACAGCGTGAGCATTGAGAAAGCGCCACGCTTCCCGAAGGGAGAAAGGCGGACAGGTATCCGGT
AAGCGGCAGGGTCGGAACAGGAGAGCGCACGAGGGAGCTTCCAGGGGGAAACGCCTGGTATCTTTATAGT
CCTGTCGGGTTTCGCCACCTCTGACTTGAGCGTCGATTTTTGTGATGCTCGTCAGGGGGGCGGAGCCTAT
GGAAAAACGCCAGCAACGCGGCCTTTTTACGGTTCCTGGCCTTTTGCTGGCCTTTTGCTCACATGTTCTT
TCCTGCGTTATCCCCTGATTCTGTGGATAACCGTATTACCGCCTTTGAGTGAGCTGATACCGCTCGCCGC
AGCCGAACGACCGAGCGCAGCGAGTCAGTGAGCGAGGAAGCGGAAGAGCGCCCAATACGCAAACCGCCTC
TCCCCGCGCGTTGGCCGATTCATTAATGCAGCTGGCACGACAGGTTTCCCGACTGGAAAGCGGGCAGTGA
GCGCAACGCAATTAATACGCGTACCGCTAGCCAGGAAGAGTTTGTAGAAACGCAAAAAGGCCATCCGTCA
GGATGGCCTTCTGCTTAGTTTGATGCCTGGCAGTTTATGGCGGGCGTCCTGCCCGCCACCCTCCGGGCCG
TTGCTTCACAACGTTCAAATCCGCTCCCGGCGGATTTGTCCTACTCAGGAGAGCGTTCACCGACAAACAA
CAGATAAAACGAAAGGCCCAGTCTTCCGACTGAGCCTTTCGTTTTATTTGATGCCTGGCAGTTCCCTACT
CTCGCGTTAACGCTAGCATGGATGTTTTCCCAGTCACGACGTTGTAAAACGACGGCCAGTCTTAAG
