>Addgene plasmid #63330 | pFusX2-48 | addgene partial sequence | sequence record 115003 | pCR8_R1 5'-cgaaccgaacaggcttatgt-3'
TGCGTCACCCGGCAACCTTGGGTAGCAGCGAAGTCGAGGCATTTCTGTCCTGGCTGGTCTAGACGTCTCG
CCATGGTCCTGGCACAGCACCGGCAACAGCCGCTGCACCGTTTCGAGCGCTTGCTTGCCGCCACCGTTGC
TGGCGATAGCCACCACTTGGTCCGGGGTCAGGCCATGGTCCTGGCACAGCACCGGCAACAGCCGCTGCAC
CGTTTCGAGCGCTTGCTTGCCGCCACCGTTGCTGGCGATAGCCACCACTTGGTCCGGGGTCAGGCCATGG
TCCTGGCACAGCACCGGCAACAGCCGCTGCACCGTTTCGAGCGCTTGCTTGCCGCCATTGTTGCTGGCGA
TAGCCACCACTTGGTCCGGGGTCAGGGAGACGCTTAAGACTGGCCGTCGTTTTACAACGTCGTGACTGGG
AAAACATCCATGCTAGCGTTAACGCGAGAGTAGGGAACTGCCAGGCATCAAATAAAACGAAAGGCTCAGT
CGGAAGACTGGGCCTTTCGTTTTATCTGTTGTTTGTCGGTGAACGCTCTCCTGAGTAGGACAAATCCGCC
GGGAGCGGATTTGAACGTTGTGAAGCAACGGCCCGGAGGGTGGCGG
