[The description below was written by a language model from this plasmid's Addgene catalogue record.]
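Description:
pFusX2-48 is a bacterial library plasmid from the FusX system, a one-step assembly platform for building TALE (transcription activator-like effector) repeat arrays, most commonly for TALENs. It is built on the FusX2 backbone (about 3 kb without insert), is maintained as a high-copy plasmid in standard E. coli cloning strains, and is selected with spectinomycin. The record does not name the origin of replication or provide a feature map, so other backbone elements cannot be described in detail. The listed sequencing primers are pCR8-type primers, but the record says nothing further about how the backbone was derived.

The insert is a synthetic, pre-assembled trimer of TALE repeats carrying the repeat-variable diresidues (RVDs) NN, NG and NG. By the standard TALE code these recognise G, T and T respectively, which matches the alternative name X2_GTT. The plasmid is designated to supply RVD positions 4 to 6 of a TALE array, so it is one member of a position-specific library in which each plasmid holds a different three-RVD combination. The trimer was cloned using BsaI sites that were destroyed in the process. BsaI is a type IIS enzyme typically used in Golden Gate-style cloning, where it cuts outside its recognition sequence and allows ordered, seamless joining of fragments.

In use, a plasmid such as this would be combined with the library members covering the other repeat positions and a receiver vector to assemble a full custom DNA-binding domain for genome editing. No promoter or expression cassette is recorded, so this appears to be a module donor rather than an expression construct.
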