Addgene plasmid #63330: pFusX2-48
Purpose: Encodes RVD positions 4-6 in TALEN assembly
Depositing lab: Stephen Ekker. Depositing organization: Mayo Foundation for Medical Education and Research. Publication: FusX: A rapid one-step TALE assembly system for genome science. Ma AC, McNulty MS, Tanya PL, Jarryd CM, Martinez-Galvez G, Argue DP, Lee HB, Urban MD, Bullard CE, Blackburn PR, Man TK, Clark KJ, Ekker SC. Hum Gene Ther. 2016 Jun;27(6):451-63. doi: 10.1089/hum.2015.172 PubMed 26854857.
Backbone
  Vector backbone: FusX2
  Backbone size w/o insert (bp): 3006
  Vector type: TALEN
Growth in bacteria
  Bacterial resistance: Spectinomycin, 50 μg/mL
  Growth temperature: 37°C
  Growth strain: DH5alpha
  Copy number: High Copy
Gene/Insert
  Gene/Insert name: NN NG NG (alt name: X2_GTT)
  Species: Synthetic
  Mutation: none
  Cloning method: Restriction Enzyme; 5′ cloning site BsaI (destroyed during cloning); 3′ cloning site BsaI (destroyed during cloning)
  Sequencing primers: 5′ pCR8_F1; 3′ pCR8_R1
Terms and licenses: Academic/Nonprofit Terms; Industry Terms: Not Available to Industry
How to cite: pFusX2-48 was a gift from Stephen Ekker (Addgene plasmid # 63330 ; http://n2t.net/addgene:63330 ; RRID:Addgene_63330)
